Addgene plasmid #126994: pJUMP49-2D'(sfGFP)
Purpose: (Empty Backbone) Level 2 vector. OriV 9 (pBBR322/ROP; medium copy number); sfGFP cloning reporter.
Depositing lab: Chris French. Depositing organization: University of Edinburgh. Publication: Joint universal modular plasmids (JUMP): a flexible vector platform for synthetic biology. Valenzuela-Ortega M, French C. Synth Biol (Oxf). 2021 Feb 2;6(1):ysab003. doi: 10.1093/synbio/ysab003. eCollection 2021. PubMed 33623824.
Backbone
  Vector backbone: pJUMP49-2D'
  Backbone manufacturer: Backbone derived from SEVA.
  Vector type: Bacterial Expression, Synthetic Biology
Growth in bacteria
  Bacterial resistance: Spectinomycin, 50 μg/mL
  Growth temperature: 37°C
  Growth strain: JM109
  Copy number: Low Copy
Gene/Insert
  Gene/Insert name: None
  Mutation: None
Terms and licenses: Academic/Nonprofit Terms; Industry Terms: Not Available to Industry
Depositor comments: Please visit https://www.biorxiv.org/content/10.1101/799585v1 for bioRxiv preprint.
How to cite: pJUMP49-2D'(sfGFP) was a gift from Chris French (Addgene plasmid # 126994 ; http://n2t.net/addgene:126994 ; RRID:Addgene_126994)
