[The description below was written by a language model from this plasmid's Addgene catalogue record and pLannotate feature annotations shown in this document.]
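Description:
pJUMP49-2D'(sfGFP) is an empty Level 2 backbone from the Joint Universal Modular Plasmids (JUMP) platform, a SEVA-derived family of bacterial vectors for hierarchical modular assembly in synthetic biology. The sequenced record is 3,870 nt. Replication depends on the platform's "OriV 9" module, a pBR322-type ColE1/pMB1 origin accompanied by the rop gene, whose product restrains copy number. The purpose field calls this medium copy, while the catalogue lists the plasmid as low copy. A pBR322 bom site and a fragment of mbeC sit beside the origin as remnants of the ColE1 mobilisation region, and a separate incP oriT should allow conjugative transfer when transfer functions are supplied in trans. Selection is by spectinomycin through aadA, which also confers streptomycin resistance. The short gentamicin acetyltransferase fragment annotated just upstream of aadA is only a partial match and is not a functional marker.

No gene of interest is present. The cloning position is occupied by a superfolder GFP cassette with a phage T7 gene 10 ribosome binding site, bracketed by BioBrick prefix and suffix sequences. The feature table does not annotate a promoter for sfGFP, so the element driving it cannot be stated from the record. The cassette serves as a cloning reporter: presumably, successful assembly displaces sfGFP, so colonies carrying the desired product can be told apart from fluorescent colonies that retain the parental vector. The lambda t0 and rrnB T1 terminators flank the cargo region, following SEVA architecture, and insulate it from transcription in the rest of the backbone. The record does not state the assembly enzymes, the overhangs, or what the 2D' designation means.
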