Features (pLannotate 1.2.2; 13 found; start..end, strand, type, name):
     39..60      +  misc_feature   BioBrick prefix: BioBrick prefix for parts that do not start with "ATG"
    126..146     +  RBS            RBS: efficient ribosome binding site from bacteriophage T7 gene 10 (Olins and Rangwala, 1989)
    163..873     +  CDS            superfolder GFP: GFP variant that folds robustly even when fused to poorly folded proteins (Pédelacq et al., 2006)
    926..946     +  misc_feature   BioBrick suffix: universal suffix for all parts
    980..1074    +  terminator     lambda t0 terminator: transcription terminator from phage lambda
   1247..1303    +  CDS            GmR (fragment): gentamycin acetyltransferase; aacC1; confers resistance to gentamycin
   1310..2098    +  CDS            aadA: S3AD_ECOLX - Experimental evidence at protein level: Swiss-Prot protein existence level 1. Mediates bacterial resistance to the antibiotics streptomycin and spectinomycin. From Escherichia coli.
   2247..2355    +  oriT           oriT: incP origin of transfer
   2391..2979    +  rep_origin     ori: high-copy-number ColE1/pMB1/pBR322/pUC origin of replication
   3165..3305    -  misc_feature   bom: basis of mobility region from pBR322
   3407..3598    -  CDS            rop: Rop protein, which maintains plasmids at low copy number; rop
   3639..3749    +  CDS            mbeC (fragment): MBEC_ECOLX - Experimental evidence at protein level: Swiss-Prot protein existence level 1. Required for efficient mobilization of ColE1 plasmid and is thus essential to promote the specific transfer of the plasmid during conjugation. Probably functions by inducing DNA bending, helping the MbeA relaxase to melt the DNA around the nic site and cleave the phosphodiester bond. Binds specifically double-stranded DNA (dsDNA) containing the ColE1 oriT but does not recognize the inverted repeat (IR). From Escherichia coli.
   3778..3864    -  terminator     rrnB T1 terminator: Escherichia coli rrnB; transcription terminator T1 from the E. coli rrnB gene
>Addgene plasmid #126994 | pJUMP49-2D'(sfGFP) | addgene full sequence | sequence record 248135 | Addgene NGS Result
TTAATTAAGGAGTTTTGCAGGTGCACCTGCTTTTCGCTGAATTCGCGGCCGCTTCTAGAGGGTCTCTTTC
GGGAGTGAGACGGGAGTTGACGGCGAGCTCAGTCCTAGGTACAGTGCTAGCGTACTTGTTTAACTTTAAG
AAGGAGATATACAATGGTAGCCCGTAAAGGCGAAGAGCTGTTCACTGGTGTCGTCCCTATTCTGGTGGAA
CTGGATGGTGATGTCAACGGTCATAAGTTTTCCGTGCGTGGCGAGGGTGAAGGTGACGCAACTAATGGTA
AACTGACGCTGAAGTTCATCTGTACTACTGGTAAACTGCCGGTACCTTGGCCGACTCTGGTAACGACGCT
GACTTATGGTGTTCAGTGCTTTGCTCGTTATCCGGACCATATGAAGCAGCATGACTTCTTCAAGTCCGCC
ATGCCGGAAGGCTATGTGCAGGAACGCACGATTTCCTTTAAGGATGACGGCACGTACAAAACGCGTGCGG
AAGTGAAATTTGAAGGCGATACCCTGGTAAACCGCATTGAGCTGAAAGGCATTGACTTTAAAGAAGATGG
CAATATCCTGGGCCATAAGCTGGAATACAATTTTAACAGCCACAATGTTTACATCACCGCCGATAAACAA
AAAAATGGCATTAAAGCGAATTTTAAAATTCGCCACAACGTGGAGGATGGCAGCGTGCAGCTGGCTGATC
ACTACCAGCAAAACACTCCAATCGGTGATGGTCCTGTTCTGCTGCCAGACAATCACTATCTGAGCACGCA
AAGCGTTCTGTCTAAAGATCCGAACGAGAAACGCGATCATATGGTTCTGCTGGAGTTCGTAACCGCAGCG
GGCATCACGCATGGTATGGATGAACTGTACAAAGGTTCGTAACTTCTGACTGAGTTGCACGCTCGTCTCT
CGCTGCTTTGAGACCTACTAGTAGCGGCCGCTGCAGGGAGTTGTCTTCGAAGACTTCGCTCTAGTCTTGG
ACTCCTGTTGATAGATCCAGTAATGACCTCAGAACTCCATCTGGATTTGTTCAGAACGCTCGGTTGCCGC
CGGGCGTTTTTTATTGGTGAGAATCCAGGGGTCCCCAATAATTACGATTTACGTATTTAAATGAACCTTG
ACCGAACGCAGCGGTGGTAACGGCGCAGTGGCGGTTTTCATGGCTTGTTATGACTGTTTTTTTGGGGTAC
AGTCTATGCCTCGGGCATCCAAGCAGCAAGCGCGTTACGCCGTGGGTCGATGTTTGATGTTATGGAGCAG
CAACGATGTTACGCAGCAGGGCAGTCGCCCTAAAACAAAGTTAAACATCATGAGGGAAGCGGTGATCGCC
GAAGTATCGACTCAACTATCAGAGGTAGTTGGCGTCATCGAGCGCCATCTCGAACCGACGTTGCTGGCCG
TACATTTGTACGGCTCCGCAGTGGATGGCGGCCTGAAGCCACACAGTGATATTGATTTGCTGGTTACGGT
GACCGTAAGGCTTGATGAAACAACGCGGCGAGCTTTGATCAACGACCTTTTGGAAACTTCGGCTTCCCCT
GGAGAGAGCGAGATTCTCCGCGCTGTAGAAGTCACCATTGTTGTGCACGACGACATCATTCCGTGGCGTT
ATCCAGCTAAGCGCGAACTGCAATTTGGAGAATGGCAGCGCAATGACATTCTTGCAGGTATCTTCGAGCC
AGCCACGATCGACATTGATCTGGCTATCTTGCTGACAAAAGCAAGAGAACATAGCGTTGCCTTGGTAGGT
CCAGCGGCGGAGGAACTCTTTGATCCGGTTCCTGAACAGGATCTATTTGAGGCGCTAAATGAAACCTTAA
CGCTATGGAACTCGCCGCCCGACTGGGCTGGTGATGAGCGAAATGTAGTGCTTACGTTGTCCCGCATTTG
GTACAGCGCAGTAACCGGCAAAATCGCGCCGAAGGATGTCGCTGCCGACTGGGCAATGGAGCGCCTGCCG
GCCCAGTATCAGCCCGTCATACTTGAAGCTAGACAGGCTTATCTTGGACAAGAAGAAGATCGCTTGGCCT
CGCGCGCAGATCAGTTGGAAGAATTTGTCCACTACGTGAAAGGCGAGATCACCAAGGTAGTCGGCAAATA
AGACAATTGTCCTTTTCCGCTGCATAACCCTGCTTCGGGGTCATTATAGCGATTTTTTCGGTATATCCAT
CCTTTTTCGCACGATATACAGGATTTTGCCAAAGGGTTCGTGTAGACTTTCCTTGGTGTATCCAACGGCG
TCAGCCGGGCAGGATAGGTGAAGTAGGCCCACCCGCGAGCGGGTGTTCCTTCTTCACTGTCCCTTATTCG
CACCTGGCGGTGCTCAACGGGAATCCTGCTCTGCGAGGCTGGCCGTAGGCCGGCCCCGTAGAAAAGATCA
AAGGATCTTCTTGAGATCCTTTTTTTCTGCGCGTAATCTGCTGCTTGCAAACAAAAAAACCACCGCTACC
AGCGGTGGTTTGTTTGCCGGATCAAGAGCTACCAACTCTTTTTCCGAAGGTAACTGGCTTCAGCAGAGCG
CAGATACCAAATACTGTCCTTCTAGTGTAGCCGTAGTTAGGCCACCACTTCAAGAACTCTGTAGCACCGC
CTACATACCTCGCTCTGCTAATCCTGTTACCAGTGGCTGCTGCCAGTGGCGATAAGTCGTGTCTTACCGG
GTTGGACTCAAGACGATAGTTACCGGATAAGGCGCAGCGGTCGGGCTGAACGGGGGGTTCGTGCACACAG
CCCAGCTTGGAGCGAACGACCTACACCGAACTGAGATACCTACAGCGTGAGCTATGAGAAAGCGCCACGC
TTCCCGAAGGGAGAAAGGCGGACAGGTATCCGGTAAGCGGCAGGGTCGGAACAGGAGAGCGCACGAGGGA
GCTTCCAGGGGGAAACGCCTGGTATCTTTATAGTCCTGTCGGGTTTCGCCACCTCTGACTTGAGCGTCGA
TTTTTGTGATGCTCGTCAGGGGGGCGGAGCCTATGGAAAAACGCCAGCAACGCGGCCTTTTTACGGTTCC
TGGCCTTTTGCTGGCCTTTTGCTCACATGTTCTTTCCTGCGTTATCCCCTGATTCTGTGGATAACCGTAT
TACCGCCTTTGAGTGAGCTGATACCGCTCGCCGCAGCCGAACGACCGAGCGCAGCGAGTCAGTGAGCGAG
GAAGCGGAAGAGCGCCTGATGCGGTATTTTCTCCTTACGCATCTGTGCGGTATTTCACACCGCATATGGT
GCACTCTCAGTACAATCTGCTCTGATGCCGCATAGTTAAGCCAGTATACACTCCGCTATCGCTACGTGAC
TGGGTCATGGCTGCGCCCCGACACCCGCCAACACCCGCTGACGCGCCCTGACGGGCTTGTCTGCTCCCGG
CATCCGCTTACAGACAAGCTGTGACAGTCTCCGGGAGCTGCATGTGTCAGAGGTTTTCACCGTCATCACC
GAAACGCGCGAGGCAGCTGCGGTAAAGCTCATCAGCGTGGTCGTGCAGCGATTCACAGATGTCTGCCTGT
TCATCCGCGTCCAGCTCGTTGAGTTTCTCCAGAAGCGTTAATGTCTGGCTTCTGATAAAGCGGGCCATGT
TAAGGGCGGTTTTTTCCTGTTTGGTCACTGATGCCTCCGTGTAAGGGGGATTTCTGTTCATGGGGGTAAT
GATACCGATGAAACGAGAGAGGATGCTCACGATACGGGTTACTGATGATGAACATGCCCGGTTACTGGAA
CGTTGTGAGGGTAAACAACTGGCGGTATGGATGCGGCGGGGGCGCGCCCAGCTGTCTAGGGCGGCGGATT
TGTCCTACTCAGGAGAGCGTTCACCGACAAACAACAGATAAAACGAAAGGCCCAGTCTTTCGACTGAGCC
TTTCGTTTTATTTGATGCCT
